>Addgene plasmid #237907 | TRBV4-3 | addgene full sequence | sequence record 475797 | Addgene NGS Result
CTGAGAGACTCTAAATCCAGTGACAAGTCTGTCTGCCTATTCACCGATTTTGATTCTCAAACAAATGTGT
CACAAAGTAAGGATTCTGACGTCTATATCACAGACAAAACTGTGCTAGACATGAGGTCTATGGACTTCAA
GAGCAACAGTGCTGTGGCCTGGAGCAACAAATCTGACTTTGCATGTGCAAACGCCTTCAACAACAGCATT
ATTCCAGAAGATACCTTCTTCCCCAGCCCAGAAAGTTCCTGTGATGTCAAGCTGGTCGAGAAATCTTTTG
AAACAGATACGAACCTAAACTTTCAAAACCTGTCAGTGATTGGGTTCCGAATCCTCCTCCTGAAAGTGGC
CGGGTTTAATCTGCTCATGACGCTGCGGCTGTGGTCCAGCTGAGGAATTCATCAGAAGAGCCTCGAGGCG
GCCGCATGTGAGTCTCCCTATAGTGAGTCGTATTAATTTCGCGGGCGGAACCCCTATTTGTTTATTTTTC
TAAATACATTCAAATATGTATCCGCTCATGAGTAGCACCAGGCGTTTAAGGGCACCAATAACTGCCTTAA
AAAAATTACGCCCCGCCCTGCCACTCATCGCAGTACTGTTGTAATTCATTAAGCATTCTGCCGACATGGA
AGCCATCACAAACGGCATGATGAACCTGAATCGCCAGCGGCATCAGCACCTTGTCGCCTTGCGTATAATA
TTTGCCCATGGTGAAAACGGGGGCGAAGAAGTTGTCCATATTGGCCACGTTTAAATCAAAACTGGTGAAA
CTCACCCAGGGATTGGCTGAGACAAAAAACATATTCTCAATAAACCCTTTAGGGAAATAGGCCAGGTTTT
CACCGTAACACGCCACATCTTGCGAATATATGTGTAGAAACTGCCGGAAATCGTCGTGGTATTCACTCCA
GAGCGATGAAAACGTTTCAGTTTGCTCATGGAAAACGGTGTAACAAGGGTGAACACTATCCCATATCACC
AGCTCACCGTCTTTCATTGCCATACGAAATTCCGGATGAGCATTCATCAGGCGGGCAAGAATGTGAATAA
AGGCCGGATAAAACTTGTGCTTATTTTTCTTTACGGTCTTTAAAAAGGCCGTAATATCCAGCTGAACGGT
CTGGTTATAGGTACATTGAGCAACTGACTGAAATGCCTCAAAATGTTCTTTACGATGCCATTGGGATATA
TCAACGGTGGTATATCCAGTGATTTTTTTCTCCATTTTAGCTTCCTTAGCTCCTGAAAATCTCGATAACT
CAAAAAATACGCCCGGTAGTGATCTTATTTCATTATGGTGAAAGTTGGAACCTCTTACGTGCCGATCAAA
GTCTCATTTTCGCCAAAAGTTGTCATGACCAAAATCCCTTAACGTGAGTTTTCGTTCCACTGAGCGTCAG
ACCCCGTAGAAAAGATCAAAGGATCTTCTTGAGATCCTTTTTTTCTGCGCGTAATCTGCTGCTTGCAAAC
AAAAAAACCACCGCTACCAGCGGTGGTTTGTTTGCCGGATCAAGAGCTACCAACTCTTTTTCCGAAGGTA
ACTGGCTTCAGCAGAGCGCAGATACCAAATACTGTTCTTCTAGTGTAGCCGTAGTTAGGCCACCACTTCA
AGAACTCTGTAGCACCGCCTACATACCTCGCTCTGCTAATCCTGTTACCAGTGGCTGCTGCCAGTGGCGA
TAAGTCGTGTCTTACCGGGTTGGACTCAAGACGATAGTTACCGGATAAGGCGCAGCGGTCGGGCTGAACG
GGGGGTTCGTGCACACAGCCCAGCTTGGAGCGAACGACCTACACCGAACTGAGATACCTACAGCGTGAGC
TATGAGAAAGCGCCACGCTTCCCGAAGGGAGAAAGGCGGACAGGTATCCGGTAAGCGGCAGGGTCGGAAC
AGGAGAGCGCACGAGGGAGCTTCCAGGGGGAAACGCCTGGTATCTTTATAGTCCTGTCGGGTTTCGCCAC
CTCTGACTTGAGCGTCGATTTTTGTGATGCTCGTCAGGGGGGCGGAGCCTATGGAAAAACGCCAGCAATG
CGGCCTTTTTACGGTTCCTGGCCTTTTGCTGGCCTTTTGCTCACATGTTCTTTCCTGCGTTATCCCCTGA
TTCTGTGGATAACCGTATTACCGCCTTTGAGTGAGCTGATACCGCTCGCCGCAGCCGAACGACCGAGCGC
AGCGAGTCAGTGAGCGAGGAAGCCGAAAAATCAATAATCAGACAACAAGATGTGCGAACTCGATATTTTA
CACGACTCTCTTTACCAATTCTGCCCCGAATTACACTTAAAACGACTCAACAGCTTAACGTTGGCTTGCC
ACGCATTACTTGACTGTAAAACTCTCACTCTTACCGAACTTGGCCGTAACCTGCCAACCAAAGCGAGAAC
AAAACATAACATCAAACGAATCGACCGATTGTTAGGTAATCGTCACTTGCAGGAAGGTTTAAACGCATTT
AGGTGACACTATAGAAGTGTGTATCGCTCGAGGCTCTTCAGCATCTAGAGCCACCGGCATGAGCCACCAT
GGGCTGCAGGCTGCTCTGCTGTGCGGTTCTCTGTCTCCTGGGAGCGGGTGAGTTGGTCCCCATGGAAACG
GGAGTTACGCAGACACCAAGACACCTGGTCATGGGAATGACAAATAAGAAGTCTTTGAAATGTGAACAAC
ATCTGGGTCATAACGCTATGTATTGGTACAAGCAAAGTGCTAAGAAGCCACTGGAGCTCATGTTTGTCTA
CAGTCTTGAAGAACGGGTTGAAAACAACAGTGTGCCAAGTCGCTTCTCACCTGAATGCCCCAACAGCTCT
CACTTATTCCTTCACCTACACACCCTGCAGCCAGAGGACAGCGCCTTGTATAGTCTTCGTCACGAGACGT
AATGGAGACCATGCGATATCCGTAGGTCTCGAAACCGTCTCGGGGTGAAGACATCAAAACCCTGACCCTG
CCGTGTACCAG
Features (pLannotate 1.2.2; 8 found; start..end, strand, type, name):
    437..455     -  promoter       T7 promoter: promoter for bacteriophage T7 RNA polymerase
    465..522     +  promoter       AmpR promoter (fragment): bla
    569..1225    -  CDS            cat: CAT_ECOLX - Experimental evidence at protein level: Swiss-Prot protein existence level 1. This enzyme is an effector of chloramphenicol resistance in bacteria. From Escherichia coli. This protein is used as a marker in many commonly used cloning vectors, such as pACYC184.
   1226..1328    -  promoter       cat promoter: promoter of the E. coli cat gene encoding chloramphenicol acetyltransferase
   1429..2017    +  rep_origin     ori: high-copy-number ColE1/pMB1/pBR322/pUC origin of replication
   2447..2465    +  promoter       SP6 promoter: promoter for bacteriophage SP6 RNA polymerase
   2519..2851    +  CDS            TRBV4-3: TVB43_HUMAN - Also known as TCRBV7S2A1N4T From Homo sapiens (Human).
   2925..390     +  CDS            TRAC (across the origin): TRAC_HUMAN - Also known as TCRA. Experimental evidence at protein level: Swiss-Prot protein existence level 1. Constant region of T cell receptor (TR) alpha chain (PubMed:24600447). Alpha-beta T cell receptors are antigen specific receptors which are essential to the immune response and are present on the cell surface of T lymphocytes. Recognize peptide-major histocompatibility (MH) (pMH) complexes that are displayed by antigen presenting cells (APC), a prerequisite for efficient T cell adaptive immunity against pathogens (PubMed:25493333). Binding of alpha-beta TR to pMH complex initiates TR-
