[The description below was written by a language model from this plasmid's Addgene catalogue record and pLannotate feature annotations shown in this document.]
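Description:
TRBV4-3 is a small bacterial cloning plasmid (about 2.95 kb in the sequenced record) built on the pGGA-select backbone and classified as a synthetic-biology vector. It serves as a parts-donor plasmid rather than an expression construct. It replicates in E. coli from a high-copy ColE1/pUC-type origin and is selected with chloramphenicol through a cat gene driven by its native cat promoter. A short fragment of the AmpR promoter is also annotated, but no ampicillin resistance gene is present. SP6 and T7 phage promoters flank the insert region, a typical arrangement for backbone-derived priming or in vitro transcription sites. No mammalian promoter, polyadenylation signal or viral element is annotated, so the plasmid is not set up to express its payload in eukaryotic cells.

The payload is human T cell receptor sequence. One coding segment matches the TRBV4-3 beta-chain variable gene, with no mutation recorded. A short gap separates it from a second segment on the same strand that matches TRAC, the alpha-chain constant region, which runs across the plasmid's numbering origin. The stated purpose is to supply this TRBV allele together with TRAC for building full TCRs by cloning. It appears to be one member of a modular set of V-gene plasmids for scalable TCR synthesis and antigen-reactivity screening. The remaining TCR elements would presumably be added during assembly, but the record does not describe the scheme, and the cloning method is listed as unknown. The catalogue insert size of 433 bp is smaller than the combined span of the two annotated segments, a discrepancy the record does not explain.
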