Addgene plasmid #237907: TRBV4-3
Purpose: Encodes TRBV4-3 allele and TRAC to generate TCRs via cloning
Depositing lab: Michael Birnbaum. Depositing organization: Massachusetts Institute of Technology. Publication: Scalable TCR synthesis and screening enable antigen reactivity mapping in vitiligo. Gaglione SA, Mukkamala RS, Krishna C, Smith BE, Wadsworth MH 2nd, Jelinsky SA, Perez CR, Schmidt-Hong L, Katz EL, Gellatly KJ, Ali LR, Shen J, Holec PV, Zhao QH, Chan AO, Xu EJK, Kravarik KM, Guzova JA, Dobson CS, Singh H, Garber M, Dougan M, Dougan SK, Harris JE, Winkler A, Birnbaum ME. Immunity. 2026 Feb 10;59(2):477-493.e9. doi: 10.1016/j.immuni.2026.01.001. Epub 2026 Jan 28. PubMed 41610844.
Backbone
  Vector backbone: pGGA-select
  Backbone manufacturer: Addgene Plasmid #195714
  Backbone size w/o insert (bp): 2518
  Vector type: Synthetic Biology
Growth in bacteria
  Bacterial resistance: Chloramphenicol, 25 μg/mL
  Growth temperature: 37°C
  Growth strain: DH5alpha
  Copy number: High Copy
Gene/Insert
  Gene/Insert name: TRBV4-3-TRAC
  Species: H. sapiens (human)
  Insert size (bp): 433
  Mutation: None
  Entrez Gene: TRBV4-3 (a.k.a. TCRBV4S3, TCRBV7S2A1N4T, TRBV43)
  Cloning method: Unknown
Terms and licenses: Academic/Nonprofit Terms; Industry Terms: Not Available to Industry
Depositor comments: Please visit https://doi.org/10.1101/2025.04.24.649726 for bioRxiv preprint.
How to cite: TRBV4-3 was a gift from Michael Birnbaum (Addgene plasmid # 237907 ; http://n2t.net/addgene:237907 ; RRID:Addgene_237907)
